Addgene plasmid #123244: pCEP4-B41gp160-V200E-754*
Purpose: Mammalian expression plasmid for Env from the B41 HIV-1 isolate; C-terminal truncation; QES mutant with enhanced binding to PG16
Depositing lab: Erik Procko. Depositing organization: University of Illinois at Urbana-Champaign. Publication: Conformational engineering of HIV-1 Env based on mutational tolerance in the CD4 and PG16 bound states. Heredia JD, Park J, Choi H, Gill KS, Procko E. J Virol. 2019 Mar 20. pii: JVI.00219-19. doi: 10.1128/JVI.00219-19. PubMed 30894475.
Backbone
  Vector backbone: pCEP4
  Backbone manufacturer: Invitrogen
  Backbone size w/o insert (bp): 10393
  Total vector size (bp): 12454
  Vector type: Mammalian Expression
  Selectable markers: Hygromycin
Growth in bacteria
  Bacterial resistance: Ampicillin, 100 μg/mL
  Growth temperature: 37°C
  Growth strain: DH5alpha
  Copy number: High Copy
Gene/Insert
  Gene/Insert name: HIV-1 (B41) Env (alt names: gp160; Env)
  Species: Human immunodeficiency virus 1
  Insert size (bp): 2283
  Mutation: Codon-optimized synthetic gene; Premature stop codon at position 754; Mutation V200E
  GenBank ID: AEO83374.1
  Promoter: CMV
  Tag / fusion protein: CD5 leader peptide (N terminal on insert)
  Cloning method: Restriction Enzyme; 5′ cloning site NheI (not destroyed); 3′ cloning site XhoI (not destroyed)
  Sequencing primers: 5′ CMV_fwd; 3′ EBV_rev
Terms and licenses: Academic/Nonprofit Terms; Industry Terms: Not Available to Industry
How to cite: pCEP4-B41gp160-V200E-754* was a gift from Erik Procko (Addgene plasmid # 123244 ; http://n2t.net/addgene:123244 ; RRID:Addgene_123244)
