[The description below was written by a language model from this plasmid's Addgene catalogue record and pLannotate feature annotations shown in this document.]
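Description:
pCEP4-B41gp160-V200E-754* is a 12.5 kb mammalian expression plasmid built on the Invitrogen pCEP4 episomal backbone. It is propagated in E. coli at high copy through a ColE1/pUC-type origin with ampicillin selection (AmpR, β-lactamase). For mammalian cells it carries the Epstein-Barr virus oriP origin together with the EBNA1 coding sequence, a pairing that allows the plasmid to be replicated and retained as an extrachromosomal episome in suitable primate cells. A hygromycin B phosphotransferase cassette, driven by an HSV thymidine kinase promoter and ended by the TK polyadenylation signal, provides selection of transfected cells. Several short annotated fragments (herpesvirus gL, gH and BRRF2, tetracycline resistance, rop, large T antigen) appear to be backbone remnants flanking these elements rather than functional genes.

The payload is a codon-optimized synthetic gene for the HIV-1 envelope glycoprotein (Env, gp160) of the B41 isolate, cloned between NheI and XhoI. It is expressed from the human CMV immediate-early enhancer and promoter and terminated by the SV40 polyadenylation signal. A CD5 leader peptide at the N terminus directs the protein into the secretory pathway. A premature stop codon at position 754 truncates the C-terminal end of the protein, and the V200E substitution defines this variant, which the record describes as a "QES mutant" with enhanced binding to the antibody PG16. The construct is intended for expressing this engineered Env in mammalian cells, and the associated study concerns conformational engineering of Env based on mutational tolerance in the CD4- and PG16-bound states.
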