Features (pLannotate 1.2.2; 22 found; start..end, strand, type, name):
     46..2277    +  CDS            env (fragment): ENV_HV1Y2 - Experimental evidence at protein level: Swiss-Prot protein existence level 1. [Transmembrane protein gp41]: Acts as a class I viral fusion protein. Under the current model, the protein has at least 3 conformational states: pre-fusion native state, pre-hairpin intermediate state, and post-fusion hairpin state. During fusion of viral and target intracellular membranes, the coiled coil regions (heptad repeats) assume a trimer-of-hairpins structure, positioning the fusion peptide in close proximity to the C-terminal region of the ectodomain. The formation of this structure appears to d
   2303..2437    -  polyA_signal   SV40 poly(A) signal: SV40 polyadenylation signal
   2460..2543    -  CDS            large T antigen (fragment): large T antigen from SV40 (simian virus 40)
   2546..2586    +  CDS            rop (fragment): Rop protein, which maintains plasmids at low copy number; rop
   2698..2716    -  misc_feature   MCS (fragment): pUC18/19 multiple cloning site
   3162..4951    -  rep_origin     oriP: Epstein-Barr virus oriP replication origin (Yates et al., 2000)
   4952..5170    -  CDS            gL (fragment): GL_EBVB9 - Experimental evidence at protein level: Swiss-Prot protein existence level 1. The heterodimer glycoprotein H-glycoprotein L is required for the fusion of viral and plasma membranes leading to virus entry into the host cell. Acts as a functional inhibitor of gH and maintains gH in an inhibited form. Upon binding to host integrins, gL dissociates from gH leading to activation of the viral fusion glycoproteins gB and gH. Fusion of EBV with B-lymphocytes requires the additional receptor- binding protein gp42, which forms a complex with gH/gL. The heterodimer gH/gL targets also host EPHA
   5253..7178    -  CDS            EBNA1: Epstein-Barr nuclear antigen 1, also known as EBNA-1 crucial for latent viral infection, and for episomal amplification of vectors containing the oriP origin (Okita et al., 2013)
   7216..7560    -  CDS            BRRF2_EBVB9 (fragment): Protein inferred from homology: Swiss-Prot protein existence level 3. From Epstein-Barr virus (strain B95-8) (HHV-4) (Human herpesvirus 4).
   7563..7586    -  promoter       tet promoter (fragment): E. coli promoter for tetracycline efflux protein gene
   7699..7803    +  promoter       AmpR promoter: bla
   7804..8664    +  CDS            AmpR: β-lactamase; bla; confers resistance to ampicillin, carbenicillin, and related antibiotics
   8835..9423    +  rep_origin     ori: high-copy-number ColE1/pMB1/pBR322/pUC origin of replication
   9469..9627    -  CDS            TcR (fragment): tetracycline efflux protein; tet; confers resistance to tetracycline
   9748..9948    -  CDS            MDV035 (fragment): UL24_GAHVM - Protein inferred from homology: Swiss-Prot protein existence level 3. May play a role in the dispersal of host nucleolin from the nucleolus throughout the nucleus leading to a decrease in ribosome biogenesis. From Gallid herpesvirus 2 (strain Chicken/Md5/ATCC VR-987) (GaHV-2) (Marek's disease herpesvirus type 1).
   9937..9999    +  promoter       Mini-TK promoter: minimal herpes simplex virus (HSV) thymidine kinase promoter
  10042..11079   +  CDS            HygR: hygromycin B phosphotransferase confers resistance to hygromycin
  11121..11169   +  polyA_signal   HSV TK poly(A) signal: herpes simplex virus thymidine kinase polyadenylation signal (Cole and Stacy, 1985)
  11369..11593   +  CDS            gH (fragment): GH_HHV11 - Experimental evidence at protein level: Swiss-Prot protein existence level 1. The heterodimer glycoprotein H-glycoprotein L is required for the fusion of viral and plasma membranes leading to virus entry into the host cell. Following initial binding to host receptor, membrane fusion is mediated by the fusion machinery composed of gB and the heterodimer gH/gL. May also be involved in the fusion between the virion envelope and the outer nuclear membrane during virion morphogenesis. From Human herpesvirus 1 (strain 17) (HHV-1) (Human herpes simplex virus 1).
  11624..11649   -  CDS            bla(M) (fragment): β-lactamase lacking the signal sequence; bla(M); allows cytosolic expression of β-lactamase
  11823..12202   +  enhancer       CMV enhancer: human cytomegalovirus immediate early enhancer
  12204..12403   +  promoter       CMV promoter: human cytomegalovirus (CMV) immediate early promoter
>Addgene plasmid #123244 | pCEP4-B41gp160-V200E-754* | depositor full sequence | sequence record 235194 | pCEP4-B41gp160-V200E-754* sequence 12454 bps
GCCACCATGCCAATGGGTAGTCTTCAGCCTCTCGCCACCTTGTATCTGCTCGGTATGCTGGTTGCCAGCG
TTCTGGCTAACTTGTGGGTGACCGTATACTACGGGGTCCCGGTATGGAAGGAGGCAAACACTACACTCTT
CTGTGCTTCCGACGCAAAGGGGTATGATACGGAGAAGCATAATGTCTGGGCGACACATGCATGTGTGCCT
ACAGACCCAAACCCGCAGGAAGTCCTCCTTGGTAATAACGTGACCGAGAACTTTAATATGTGGAAAAATA
ACATGGTAGAGCAGATGCATGAAGACATTATAAGCTTGTGGGATCAATCTCTTAAGCCGTGTGTGAAGCT
GACACCGCTTTGCGTAACACTCAATTGTACGGATTTGACGAAAAATAGCACTACCAATAACTCCACCGCT
ACTAACAATACCACGAACAATAGTACCGAAAAAATGGAGATGGACAAAGGCGAGATGAAGAATTGCTCCT
TTAATATCACAACAAATATTCGAGATAAGATGCAGAAAGAATACGCTTTGCTGTACAAGCTTGACATCGT
GCCGATCGACAATGGCAAGAATAACAGCAACACCAATTATCGCCTGATTTCATGTAATACCTCAGAGATT
ACGCAATCATGTCCCAAAGTGTCATTTCAGCCCATTCCTATTCATTATTGTGCACCCGCCGGTTTTGCAA
TACTTAAGTGTAATAATAAGACCTTTAATGGAAGCGGGCCTTGTACTAATGTGTCTTCCGTGCAATGCAC
TCACGGTATCCGACCTGTTGTTTCAACCCAGCTTTTGCTGAACGGAAGTCTCGCTGAAGAAGAAATCGTG
ATTAGGTCCGCTAACTTCTCTGACAACACGAAGACTATAATTGTCCAACTTAAGGAAGCGGTCGAAATAA
ACTGTACGCGCCCGAATAATAACACGCGAAAATCAATTAACATCGGGCCTGGGCGAGCTTTTTATGCTAC
TGGCAACATAATAGGGGACATCCGCCAAGCTCATTGTAACATATCACGGACAAAGTGGAATAATACGTTG
ACAGAAATTGCTAAGAAGCTGAACAAGCAGTACGAGAATAGAACAATAGCATTTAATCAATCCTCCGGAG
GCGATCTTGAGATCGTCATGCATTCATTCAACTGCGGTGGAGAATTTTTCTATTGCAACACTTCCCAGCT
GTTCAGAGATACGTGGAACAACACTTGGAACGGCATATGGAACAACGATACGGAGGTCAACGAGACTATC
ACACTTCCGTGTAGAATCAAACAAATAATCAATATGTGGCAAGAAGTCGGGAAGGCGATGTATGCCCCGC
CAATCCGCGGCCAAATCAATTGCTCATCAAATATTACGGGACTCCTGCTCACCCGCGACGGGGGAGAAAG
CAACAAGACCATAGAGGTCTTCCGGCCCGGTGGCGGAGACATGAGGGACAACTGGAGGTCCGAGCTGTAT
AAGTACAAAGTTGTTAAGATAGAGCCCCTCGGGGTTGCTCCCACCAAAGCTAAAAGAAGAGTGGTGCAAC
GAGAGAAAAGAGCCGTCGGCTTGGGTGCCCTCTTCGTCGGATTTTTGGGAGCTGCAGGTAGCACAATGGG
TGCTGCCTCTATAACGCTGACCGTACAAGCTCGACAGCTTCTTAGTGGTATCGTTCAACAACAAAACAAT
CTCTTGCGAGCAATAGAAGCCCAACAGCATTTGCTTCAACTGACAGTATGGGGCGTTAAGCAGTTGCAAG
CGCGGGTCTTGGCGGTCGAACGATACCTGAAAGACCAGCAACTCCTGGGCTTGTGGGGATGCAGCGGCAA
ACTTATATGTACCACAGCTGTACCTTGGAACACCAGCTGGAGTAACAAGAGTTACGATTATATCTGGGAC
AACATGACGTGGATGCAATGGGAGCGCGAGATTGATAACTATACAGGAGTTATCTACAAGCTGATTGAGG
AATCCCAGAACCAACAGGAGAAAAATGAACAAGAACTTTTGGCCCTGGATAAATGGGCAAATCTGTGGAA
CTGGTTTGACATCACAAGATGGCTTTGGTACATTAAGATTTTTATTATGATCGTAGGGGGTTTGGTAGGG
CTTCGGATCGTTTTTGCTGTGCTCTCCATCGTGAACCGAGTCAGGCAGGGGTACTCACCTTTGAGCCTGC
AAACGCACTTTCCTGCGCCAAGAGGACCGGATCGACCAGAGGGAACGGAGGAGGAAGGTGGTGACCGGGA
TCGGGATCGCAGCACTCCCCTCGTGGATGGGTTCCTTTGATAACTCGAGGCCGGCAAGGCCGGATCCAGA
CATGATAAGATACATTGATGAGTTTGGACAAACCACAACTAGAATGCAGTGAAAAAAATGCTTTATTTGT
GAAATTTGTGATGCTATTGCTTTATTTGTAACCATTATAAGCTGCAATAAACAAGTTAACAACAACAATT
GCATTCATTTTATGTTTCAGGTTCAGGGGGAGGTGTGGGAGGTTTTTTAAAGCAAGTAAAACCTCTACAA
ATGTGGTATGGCTGATTATGATCCGGCTGCCTCGCGCGTTTCGGTGATGACGGTGAAAACCTCTGACACA
TGCAGCTCCCGGAGACGGTCACAGCTTGTCTGTAAGCGGATGCCGGGAGCAGACAAGCCCGTCAGGGCGC
GTCAGCGGGTGTTGGCGGGTGTCGGGGCGCAGCCATGAGGTCGACTCTAGAGGATCGATCCCCGCCCCGG
ACGAACTAAACCTGACTACGACATCTCTGCCCCTTCTTCGCGGGGCAGTGCATGTAATCCCTTCAGTTGG
TTGGTACAACTTGCCAACTGGGCCCTGTTCCACATGTGACACGGGGGGGGACCAAACACAAAGGGGTTCT
CTGACTGTAGTTGACATCCTTATAAATGGATGTGCACATTTGCCAACACTGAGTGGCTTTCATCCTGGAG
CAGACTTTGCAGTCTGTGGACTGCAACACAACATTGCCTTTATGTGTAACTCTTGGCTGAAGCTCTTACA
CCAATGCTGGGGGACATGTACCTCCCAGGGGCCCAGGAAGACTACGGGAGGCTACACCAACGTCAATCAG
AGGGGCCTGTGTAGCTACCGATAAGCGGACCCTCAAGAGGGCATTAGCAATAGTGTTTATAAGGCCCCCT
TGTTAACCCTAAACGGGTAGCATATGCTTCCCGGGTAGTAGTATATACTATCCAGACTAACCCTAATTCA
ATAGCATATGTTACCCAACGGGAAGCATATGCTATCGAATTAGGGTTAGTAAAAGGGTCCTAAGGAACAG
CGATATCTCCCACCCCATGAGCTGTCACGGTTTTATTTACATGGGGTCAGGATTCCACGAGGGTAGTGAA
CCATTTTAGTCACAAGGGCAGTGGCTGAAGATCAAGGAGCGGGCAGTGAACTCTCCTGAATCTTCGCCTG
CTTCTTCATTCTCCTTCGTTTAGCTAATAGAATAACTGCTGAGTTGTGAACAGTAAGGTGTATGTGAGGT
GCTCGAAAACAAGGTTTCAGGTGACGCCCCCAGAATAAAATTTGGACGGGGGGTTCAGTGGTGGCATTGT
GCTATGACACCAATATAACCCTCACAAACCCCTTGGGCAATAAATACTAGTGTAGGAATGAAACATTCTG
AATATCTTTAACAATAGAAATCCATGGGGTGGGGACAAGCCGTAAAGACTGGATGTCCATCTCACACGAA
TTTATGGCTATGGGCAACACATAATCCTAGTGCAATATGATACTGGGGTTATTAAGATGTGTCCCAGGCA
GGGACCAAGACAGGTGAACCATGTTGTTACACTCTATTTGTAACAAGGGGAAAGAGAGTGGACGCCGACA
GCAGCGGACTCCACTGGTTGTCTCTAACACCCCCGAAAATTAAACGGGGCTCCACGCCAATGGGGCCCAT
AAACAAAGACAAGTGGCCACTCTTTTTTTTGAAATTGTGGAGTGGGGGCACGCGTCAGCCCCCACACGCC
GCCCTGCGGTTTTGGACTGTAAAATAAGGGTGTAATAACTTGGCTGATTGTAACCCCGCTAACCACTGCG
GTCAAACCACTTGCCCACAAAACCACTAATGGCACCCCGGGGAATACCTGCATAAGTAGGTGGGCGGGCC
AAGATAGGGGCGCGATTGCTGCGATCTGGAGGACAAATTACACACACTTGCGCCTGAGCGCCAAGCACAG
GGTTGTTGGTCCTCATATTCACGAGGTCGCTGAGAGCACGGTGGGCTAATGTTGCCATGGGTAGCATATA
CTACCCAAATATCTGGATAGCATATGCTATCCTAATCTATATCTGGGTAGCATAGGCTATCCTAATCTAT
ATCTGGGTAGCATATGCTATCCTAATCTATATCTGGGTAGTATATGCTATCCTAATTTATATCTGGGTAG
CATAGGCTATCCTAATCTATATCTGGGTAGCATATGCTATCCTAATCTATATCTGGGTAGTATATGCTAT
CCTAATCTGTATCCGGGTAGCATATGCTATCCTAATAGAGATTAGGGTAGTATATGCTATCCTAATTTAT
ATCTGGGTAGCATATACTACCCAAATATCTGGATAGCATATGCTATCCTAATCTATATCTGGGTAGCATA
TGCTATCCTAATCTATATCTGGGTAGCATAGGCTATCCTAATCTATATCTGGGTAGCATATGCTATCCTA
ATCTATATCTGGGTAGTATATGCTATCCTAATTTATATCTGGGTAGCATAGGCTATCCTAATCTATATCT
GGGTAGCATATGCTATCCTAATCTATATCTGGGTAGTATATGCTATCCTAATCTGTATCCGGGTAGCATA
TGCTATCCTCATGCATATACAGTCAGCATATGATACCCAGTAGTAGAGTGGGAGTGCTATCCTTTGCATA
TGCCGCCACCTCCCAAGGGGGCGTGAATTTTCGCTGCTTGTCCTTTTCCTGCTGGTTGCTCCCATTCTTA
GGTGAATTTAAGGAGGCCAGGCTAAAGCCGTCGCATGTCTGATTGCTCACCAGGTAAATGTCGCTAATGT
TTTCCAACGCGAGAAGGTGTTGAGCGCGGAGCTGAGTGACGTGACAACATGGGTATGCCCAATTGCCCCA
TGTTGGGAGGACGAAAATGGTGACAAGACAGATGGCCAGAAATACACCAACAGCACGCATGATGTCTACT
GGGGATTTATTCTTTAGTGCGGGGGAATACACGGCTTTTAATACGATTGAGGGCGTCTCCTAACAAGTTA
CATCACTCCTGCCCTTCCTCACCCTCATCTCCATCACCTCCTTCATCTCCGTCATCTCCGTCATCACCCT
CCGCGGCAGCCCCTTCCACCATAGGTGGAAACCAGGGAGGCAAATCTACTCCATCGTCAAAGCTGCACAC
AGTCACCCTGATATTGCAGGTAGGAGCGGGCTTTGTCATAACAAGGTCCTTAATCGCATCCTTCAAAACC
TCAGCAAATATATGAGTTTGTAAAAAGACCATGAAATAACAGACAATGGACTCCCTTAGCGGGCCAGGTT
GTGGGCCGGGTCCAGGGGCCATTCCAAAGGGGAGACGACTCAATGGTGTAAGACGACATTGTGGAATAGC
AAGGGCAGTTCCTCGCCTTAGGTTGTAAAGGGAGGTCTTACTACCTCCATATACGAACACACCGGCGACC
CAAGTTCCTTCGTCGGTAGTCCTTTCTACGTGACTCCTAGCCAGGAGAGCTCTTAAACCTTCTGCAATGT
TCTCAAATTTCGGGTTGGAACCTCCTTGACCACGATGCTTTCCAAACCACCCTCCTTTTTTGCGCCTGCC
TCCATCACCCTGACCCCGGGGTCCAGTGCTTGGGCCTTCTCCTGGGTCATCTGCGGGGCCCTGCTCTATC
GCTCCCGGGGGCACGTCAGGCTCACCATCTGGGCCACCTTCTTGGTGGTATTCAAAATAATCGGCTTCCC
CTACAGGGTGGAAAAATGGCCTTCTACCTGGAGGGGGCCTGCGCGGTGGAGACCCGGATGATGATGACTG
ACTACTGGGACTCCTGGGCCTCTTTTCTCCACGTCCACGACCTCTCCCCCTGGCTCTTTCACGACTTCCC
CCCCTGGCTCTTTCACGTCCTCTACCCCGGCGGCCTCCACTACCTCCTCGACCCCGGCCTCCACTACCTC
CTCGACCCCGGCCTCCACTGCCTCCTCGACCCCGGCCTCCACCTCCTGCTCCTGCCCCTCCTGCTCCTGC
CCCTCCTCCTGCTCCTGCCCCTCCTGCCCCTCCTGCTCCTGCCCCTCCTGCCCCTCCTGCTCCTGCCCCT
CCTGCCCCTCCTGCTCCTGCCCCTCCTGCCCCTCCTCCTGCTCCTGCCCCTCCTGCCCCTCCTCCTGCTC
CTGCCCCTCCTGCCCCTCCTGCTCCTGCCCCTCCTGCCCCTCCTGCTCCTGCCCCTCCTGCCCCTCCTGC
TCCTGCCCCTCCTGCTCCTGCCCCTCCTGCTCCTGCCCCTCCTGCTCCTGCCCCTCCTGCCCCTCCTGCC
CCTCCTCCTGCTCCTGCCCCTCCTGCTCCTGCCCCTCCTGCCCCTCCTGCCCCTCCTGCTCCTGCCCCTC
CTCCTGCTCCTGCCCCTCCTGCCCCTCCTGCCCCTCCTCCTGCTCCTGCCCCTCCTGCCCCTCCTCCTGC
TCCTGCCCCTCCTCCTGCTCCTGCCCCTCCTGCCCCTCCTGCCCCTCCTCCTGCTCCTGCCCCTCCTGCC
CCTCCTCCTGCTCCTGCCCCTCCTCCTGCTCCTGCCCCTCCTGCCCCTCCTGCCCCTCCTCCTGCTCCTG
CCCCTCCTCCTGCTCCTGCCCCTCCTGCCCCTCCTGCCCCTCCTGCCCCTCCTCCTGCTCCTGCCCCTCC
TCCTGCTCCTGCCCCTCCTGCTCCTGCCCCTCCCGCTCCTGCTCCTGCTCCTGTTCCACCGTGGGTCCCT
TTGCAGCCAATGCAACTTGGACGTTTTTGGGGTCTCCGGACACCATCTCTATGTCTTGGCCCTGATCCTG
AGCCGCCCGGGGCTCCTGGTCTTCCGCCTCCTCGTCCTCGTCCTCTTCCCCGTCCTCGTCCATGGTTATC
ACCCCCTCTTCTTTGAGGTCCACTGCCGCCGGAGCCTTCTGGTCCAGATGTGTCTCCCTTCTCTCCTAGG
CCATTTCCAGGTCCTGTACCTGGCCCCTCGTCAGACATGATTCACACTAAAAGAGATCAATAGACATCTT
TATTAGACGACGCTCAGTGAATACAGGGAGTGCAGACTCCTGCCCCCTCCAACAGCCCCCCCACCCTCAT
CCCCTTCATGGTCGCTGTCAGACAGATCCAGGTCTGAAAATTCCCCATCCTCCGAACCATCCTCGTCCTC
ATCACCAATTACTCGCAGCCCGGAAAACTCCCGCTGAACATCCTCAAGATTTGCGTCCTGAGCCTCAAGC
CAGGCCTCAAATTCCTCGTCCCCCTTTTTGCTGGACGGTAGGGATGGGGATTCTCGGGACCCCTCCTCTT
CCTCTTCAAGGTCACCAGACAGAGATGCTACTGGGGCAACGGAAGAAAAGCTGGGTGCGGCCTGTGAGGA
TCAGCTTATCGATGATAAGCTGTCAAACATGAGAATTCTTGAAGACGAAAGGGCCTCGTGATACGCCTAT
TTTTATAGGTTAATGTCATGATAATAATGGTTTCTTAGACGTCAGGTGGCACTTTTCGGGGAAATGTGCG
CGGAACCCCTATTTGTTTATTTTTCTAAATACATTCAAATATGTATCCGCTCATGAGACAATAACCCTGA
TAAATGCTTCAATAATATTGAAAAAGGAAGAGTATGAGTATTCAACATTTCCGTGTCGCCCTTATTCCCT
TTTTTGCGGCATTTTGCCTTCCTGTTTTTGCTCACCCAGAAACGCTGGTGAAAGTAAAAGATGCTGAAGA
TCAGTTGGGTGCACGAGTGGGTTACATCGAACTGGATCTCAACAGCGGTAAGATCCTTGAGAGTTTTCGC
CCCGAAGAACGTTTTCCAATGATGAGCACTTTTAAAGTTCTGCTATGTGGCGCGGTATTATCCCGTGTTG
ACGCCGGGCAAGAGCAACTCGGTCGCCGCATACACTATTCTCAGAATGACTTGGTTGAGTACTCACCAGT
CACAGAAAAGCATCTTACGGATGGCATGACAGTAAGAGAATTATGCAGTGCTGCCATAACCATGAGTGAT
AACACTGCGGCCAACTTACTTCTGACAACGATCGGAGGACCGAAGGAGCTAACCGCTTTTTTGCACAACA
TGGGGGATCATGTAACTCGCCTTGATCGTTGGGAACCGGAGCTGAATGAAGCCATACCAAACGACGAGCG
TGACACCACGATGCCTGCAGCAATGGCAACAACGTTGCGCAAACTATTAACTGGCGAACTACTTACTCTA
GCTTCCCGGCAACAATTAATAGACTGGATGGAGGCGGATAAAGTTGCAGGACCACTTCTGCGCTCGGCCC
TTCCGGCTGGCTGGTTTATTGCTGATAAATCTGGAGCCGGTGAGCGTGGGTCTCGCGGTATCATTGCAGC
ACTGGGGCCAGATGGTAAGCCCTCCCGTATCGTAGTTATCTACACGACGGGGAGTCAGGCAACTATGGAT
GAACGAAATAGACAGATCGCTGAGATAGGTGCCTCACTGATTAAGCATTGGTAACTGTCAGACCAAGTTT
ACTCATATATACTTTAGATTGATTTAAAACTTCATTTTTAATTTAAAAGGATCTAGGTGAAGATCCTTTT
TGATAATCTCATGACCAAAATCCCTTAACGTGAGTTTTCGTTCCACTGAGCGTCAGACCCCGTAGAAAAG
ATCAAAGGATCTTCTTGAGATCCTTTTTTTCTGCGCGTAATCTGCTGCTTGCAAACAAAAAAACCACCGC
TACCAGCGGTGGTTTGTTTGCCGGATCAAGAGCTACCAACTCTTTTTCCGAAGGTAACTGGCTTCAGCAG
AGCGCAGATACCAAATACTGTCCTTCTAGTGTAGCCGTAGTTAGGCCACCACTTCAAGAACTCTGTAGCA
CCGCCTACATACCTCGCTCTGCTAATCCTGTTACCAGTGGCTGCTGCCAGTGGCGATAAGTCGTGTCTTA
CCGGGTTGGACTCAAGACGATAGTTACCGGATAAGGCGCAGCGGTCGGGCTGAACGGGGGGTTCGTGCAC
ACAGCCCAGCTTGGAGCGAACGACCTACACCGAACTGAGATACCTACAGCGTGAGCTATGAGAAAGCGCC
ACGCTTCCCGAAGGGAGAAAGGCGGACAGGTATCCGGTAAGCGGCAGGGTCGGAACAGGAGAGCGCACGA
GGGAGCTTCCAGGGGGAAACGCCTGGTATCTTTATAGTCCTGTCGGGTTTCGCCACCTCTGACTTGAGCG
TCGATTTTTGTGATGCTCGTCAGGGGGGCGGAGCCTATGGAAAAACGCCAGCAACGCGGCCTTTTTACGG
TTCCTGGCCTTTTGCTGGCCTTGAAGCTGTCCCTGATGGTCGTCATCTACCTGCCTGGACAGCATGGCCT
GCAACGCGGGCATCCCGATGCCGCCGGAAGCGAGAAGAATCATAATGGGGAAGGCCATCCAGCCTCGCGT
CGCGAACGCCAGCAAGACGTAGCCCAGCGCGTCGGCCCCGAGATGCGCCGCGTGCGGCTGCTGGAGATGG
CGGACGCGATGGATATGTTCTGCCAAGGGTTGGTTTGCGCATTCACAGTTCTCCGCAAGAATTGATTGGC
TCCAATTCTTGGAGTGGTGAATCCGTTAGCGAGGTGCCGCCCTGCTTCATCCCCGTGGCCCGTTGCTCGC
GTTTGCTGGCGGTGTCCCCGGAAGAAATATATTTGCATGTCTTTAGTTCTATGATGACACAAACCCCGCC
CAGCGTCTTGTCATTGGCGAATTCGAACACGCAGATGCAGTCGGGGCGGCGCGGTCCGAGGTCCACTTCG
CATATTAAGGTGACGCGTGTGGCCTCGAACACCGAGCGACCCTGCAGCGACCCGCTTAACAGCGTCAACA
GCGTGCCGCAGATCCCGGGGGGCAATGAGATATGAAAAAGCCTGAACTCACCGCGACGTCTGTCGAGAAG
TTTCTGATCGAAAAGTTCGACAGCGTCTCCGACCTGATGCAGCTCTCGGAGGGCGAAGAATCTCGTGCTT
TCAGCTTCGATGTAGGAGGGCGTGGATATGTCCTGCGGGTAAATAGCTGCGCCGATGGTTTCTACAAAGA
TCGTTATGTTTATCGGCACTTTGCATCGGCCGCGCTCCCGATTCCGGAAGTGCTTGACATTGGGGAATTC
AGCGAGAGCCTGACCTATTGCATCTCCCGCCGTGCACAGGGTGTCACGTTGCAAGACCTGCCTGAAACCG
AACTGCCCGCTGTTCTGCAGCCGGTCGCGGAGGCCATGGATGCGATCGCTGCGGCCGATCTTAGCCAGAC
GAGCGGGTTCGGCCCATTCGGACCGCAAGGAATCGGTCAATACACTACATGGCGTGATTTCATATGCGCG
ATTGCTGATCCCCATGTGTATCACTGGCAAACTGTGATGGACGACACCGTCAGTGCGTCCGTCGCGCAGG
CTCTCGATGAGCTGATGCTTTGGGCCGAGGACTGCCCCGAAGTCCGGCACCTCGTGCACGCGGATTTCGG
CTCCAACAATGTCCTGACGGACAATGGCCGCATAACAGCGGTCATTGACTGGAGCGAGGCGATGTTCGGG
GATTCCCAATACGAGGTCGCCAACATCTTCTTCTGGAGGCCGTGGTTGGCTTGTATGGAGCAGCAGACGC
GCTACTTCGAGCGGAGGCATCCGGAGCTTGCAGGATCGCCGCGGCTCCGGGCGTATATGCTCCGCATTGG
TCTTGACCAACTCTATCAGAGCTTGGTTGACGGCAATTTCGATGATGCAGCTTGGGCGCAGGGTCGATGC
GACGCAATCGTCCGATCCGGAGCCGGGACTGTCGGGCGTACACAAATCGCCCGCAGAAGCGCGGCCGTCT
GGACCGATGGCTGTGTAGAAGTACTCGCCGATAGTGGAAACCGACGCCCCAGCACTCGTCCGGATCGGGA
GATGGGGGAGGCTAACTGAAACACGGAAGGAGACAATACCGGAAGGAACCCGCGCTATGACGGCAATAAA
AAGACAGAATAAAACGCACGGGTGTTGGGTCGTTTGTTCATAAACGCGGGGTTCGGTCCCAGGGCTGGCA
CTCTGTCGATACCCCACCGAGACCCCATTGGGGCCAATACGCCCGCGTTTCTTCCTTTTCCCCACCCCAC
CCCCCAAGTTCGGGTGAAGGCCCAGGGCTCGCAGCCAACGTCGGGGCGGCAGGCCCTGCCATAGCCACTG
GCCCCGTGGGTTAGGGACGGGGTCCCCCATGGGGAATGGTTTATGGTTCGTGGGGGTTATTATTTTGGGC
GTTGCGTGGGGTCAGGTCCACGACTGGACTGAGCAGACAGACCCATGGTTTTTGGATGGCCTGGGCATGG
ACCGCATGTACTGGCGCGACACGAACACCGGGCGTCTGTGGCTGCCAAACACCCCCGACCCCCAAAAACC
ACCGCGCGGATTTCTGGCGTGCCAAGCTAGTCGACCAATTCTCATGTTTGACAGCTTATCATCGCAGATC
CGGGCAACGTTGTTGCCATTGCTGCAGGCGCAGAACTGGTAGGTATGGAAGATCTATACATTGAATCAAT
ATTGGCAATTAGCCATATTAGTCATTGGTTATATAGCATAAATCAATATTGGCTATTGGCCATTGCATAC
GTTGTATCTATATCATAATATGTACATTTATATTGGCTCATGTCCAATATGACCGCCATGTTGACATTGA
TTATTGACTAGTTATTAATAGTAATCAATTACGGGGTCATTAGTTCATAGCCCATATATGGAGTTCCGCG
TTACATAACTTACGGTAAATGGCCCGCCTGGCTGACCGCCCAACGACCCCCGCCCATTGACGTCAATAAT
GACGTATGTTCCCATAGTAACGCCAATAGGGACTTTCCATTGACGTCAATGGGTGGAGTATTTACGGTAA
ACTGCCCACTTGGCAGTACATCAAGTGTATCATATGCCAAGTCCGCCCCCTATTGACGTCAATGACGGTA
AATGGCCCGCCTGGCATTATGCCCAGTACATGACCTTACGGGACTTTCCTACTTGGCAGTACATCTACGT
ATTAGTCATCGCTATTACCATGGTGATGCGGTTTTGGCAGTACACCAATGGGCGTGGATAGCGGTTTGAC
TCACGGGGATTTCCAAGTCTCCACCCCATTGACGTCAATGGGAGTTTGTTTTGGCACCAAAATCAACGGG
ACTTTCCAAAATGTCGTAATAACCCCGCCCCGTTGACGCAAATGGGCGGTAGGCGTGTACGGTGGGAGGT
CTATATAAGCAGAGCTCGTTTAGTGAACCGTCAGATCTCTAGAAGCTGGGTACCAGCTGCTAGC
