>Addgene plasmid #123244 | pCEP4-B41gp160-V200E-754* | addgene partial sequence | sequence record 239627 | Addgene Partial NGS Result
GCCTCCACTGCCTCCTCGACCCCGGCCTCCWCCTCCTGCTCCTGCCCCTCCTGCTCCTGCCCCTCCCGCT
CCTGCTCCTGCTCCTGTTCCACCGTGGGTCCCTTTGCAGCCAATGCAACTTGGACGTTTTTGGGGTCTCC
GGACACCATCTCTATGTCTTGGCCCTGATCCTGAGCCGCCCGGGGCTCCTGGTCTTCCGCCTCCTCGTCC
TCGTCCTCTTCCCCGTCCTCGTCCATGGTTATCACCCCCTCTTCTTTGAGGTCCACTGCCGCCGGAGCCT
TCTGGTCCAGATGTGTCTCCCTTCTCTCCTAGGCCATTTCCAGGTCCTGTACCTGGCCCCTCGTCAGACA
TGATTCACACTAAAAGAGATCAATAGACATCTTTATTAGACGACGCTCAGTGAATACAGGGAGTGCAGAC
TCCTGCCCCCTCCAACAGCCCCCCCACCCTCATCCCCTTCATGGTCGCTGTCAGACAGATCCAGGTCTGA
AAATTCCCCATCCTCCGAACCATCCTCGTCCTCATCACCAATTACTCGCAGCCCGGAAAACTCCCGCTGA
ACATCCTCAAGATTTGCGTCCTGAGCCTCAAGCCAGGCCTCAAATTCCTCGTCCCCCTTTTTGCTGGACG
GTAGGGATGGGGATTCTCGGGACCCCTCCTCTTCCTCTTCAAGGTCACCAGACAGAGATGCTACTGGGGC
AACGGAAGAAAAGCTGGGTGCGGCCTGTGAGGATCAGCTTATCGATGATAAGCTGTCAAACATGAGAATT
CTTGAAGACGAAAGGGCCTCGTGATACGCCTATTTTTATAGGTTAATGTCATGATAATAATGGTTTCTTA
GACGTCAGGTGGCACTTTTCGGGGAAATGTGCGCGGAACCCCTATTTGTTTATTTTTCTAAATACATTCA
AATATGTATCCGCTCATGAGACAATAACCCTGATAAATGCTTCAATAATATTGAAAAAGGAAGAGTATGA
GTATTCAACATTTCCGTGTCGCCCTTATTCCCTTTTTTGCGGCATTTTGCCTTCCTGTTTTTGCTCACCC
AGAAACGCTGGTGAAAGTAAAAGATGCTGAAGATCAGTTGGGTGCACGAGTGGGTTACATCGAACTGGAT
CTCAACAGCGGTAAGATCCTTGAGAGTTTTCGCCCCGAAGAACGTTTTCCAATGATGAGCACTTTTAAAG
TTCTGCTATGTGGCGCGGTATTATCCCGTGTTGACGCCGGGCAAGAGCAACTCGGTCGCCGCATACACTA
TTCTCAGAATGACTTGGTTGAGTACTCACCAGTCACAGAAAAGCATCTTACGGATGGCATGACAGTAAGA
GAATTATGCAGTGCTGCCATAACCATGAGTGATAACACTGCGGCCAACTTACTTCTGACAACGATCGGAG
GACCGAAGGAGCTAACCGCTTTTTTGCACAACATGGGGGATCATGTAACTCGCCTTGATCGTTGGGAACC
GGAGCTGAATGAAGCCATACCAAACGACGAGCGTGACACCACGATGCCTGCAGCAATGGCAACAACGTTG
CGCAAACTATTAACTGGCGAACTACTTACTCTAGCTTCCCGGCAACAATTAATAGACTGGATGGAGGCGG
ATAAAGTTGCAGGACCACTTCTGCGCTCGGCCCTTCCGGCTGGCTGGTTTATTGCTGATAAATCTGGAGC
CGGTGAGCGTGGGTCTCGCGGTATCATTGCAGCACTGGGGCCAGATGGTAAGCCCTCCCGTATCGTAGTT
ATCTACACGACGGGGAGTCAGGCAACTATGGATGAACGAAATAGACAGATCGCTGAGATAGGTGCCTCAC
TGATTAAGCATTGGTAACTGTCAGACCAAGTTTACTCATATATACTTTAGATTGATTTAAAACTTCATTT
TTAATTTAAAAGGATCTAGGTGAAGATCCTTTTTGATAATCTCATGACCAAAATCCCTTAACGTGAGTTT
TCGTTCCACTGAGCGTCAGACCCCGTAGAAAAGATCAAAGGATCTTCTTGAGATCCTTTTTTTCTGCGCG
TAATCTGCTGCTTGCAAACAAAAAAACCACCGCTACCAGCGGTGGTTTGTTTGCCGGATCAAGAGCTACC
AACTCTTTTTCCGAAGGTAACTGGCTTCAGCAGAGCGCAGATACCAAATACTGTCCTTCTAGTGTAGCCG
TAGTTAGGCCACCACTTCAAGAACTCTGTAGCACCGCCTACATACCTCGCTCTGCTAATCCTGTTACCAG
TGGCTGCTGCCAGTGGCGATAAGTCGTGTCTTACCGGGTTGGACTCAAGACGATAGTTACCGGATAAGGC
GCAGCGGTCGGGCTGAACGGGGGGTTCGTGCACACAGCCCAGCTTGGAGCGAACGACCTACACCGAACTG
AGATACCTACAGCGTGAGCTATGAGAAAGCGCCACGCTTCCCGAAGGGAGAAAGGCGGACAGGTATCCGG
TAAGCGGCAGGGTCGGAACAGGAGAGCGCACGAGGGAGCTTCCAGGGGGAAACGCCTGGTATCTTTATAG
TCCTGTCGGGTTTCGCCACCTCTGACTTGAGCGTCGATTTTTGTGATGCTCGTCAGGGGGGCGGAGCCTA
TGGAAAAACGCCAGCAACGCGGCCTTTTTACGGTTCCTGGCCTTTTGCTGGCCTTGAAGCTGTCCCTGAT
GGTCGTCATCTACCTGCCTGGACAGCATGGCCTGCAACGCGGGCATCCCGATGCCGCCGGAAGCGAGAAG
AATCATAATGGGGAAGGCCATCCAGCCTCGCGTCGCGAACGCCAGCAAGACGTAGCCCAGCGCGTCGGCC
CCGAGATGCGCCGCGTGCGGCTGCTGGAGATGGCGGACGCGATGGATATGTTCTGCCAAGGGTTGGTTTG
CGCATTCACAGTTCTCCGCAAGAATTGATTGGCTCCAATTCTTGGAGTGGTGAATCCGTTAGCGAGGTGC
CGCCCTGCTTCATCCCCGTGGCCCGTTGCTCGCGTTTGCTGGCGGTGTCCCCGGAAGAAATATATTTGCA
TGTCTTTAGTTCTATGATGACACAAACCCCGCCCAGCGTCTTGTCATTGGCGAATTCGAACACGCAGATG
CAGTCGGGGCGGCGCGGTCCGAGGTCCACTTCGCATATTAAGGTGACGCGTGTGGCCTCGAACACCGAGC
GACCCTGCAGCGACCCGCTTAACAGCGTCAACAGCGTGCCGCAGATCCCGGGGGGCAATGAGATATGAAA
AAGCCTGAACTCACCGCGACGTCTGTCGAGAAGTTTCTGATCGAAAAGTTCGACAGCGTCTCCGACCTGA
TGCAGCTCTCGGAGGGCGAAGAATCTCGTGCTTTCAGCTTCGATGTAGGAGGGCGTGGATATGTCCTGCG
GGTAAATAGCTGCGCCGATGGTTTCTACAAAGATCGTTATGTTTATCGGCACTTTGCATCGGCCGCGCTC
CCGATTCCGGAAGTGCTTGACATTGGGGAATTCAGCGAGAGCCTGACCTATTGCATCTCCCGCCGTGCAC
AGGGTGTCACGTTGCAAGACCTGCCTGAAACCGAACTGCCCGCTGTTCTGCAGCCGGTCGCGGAGGCCAT
GGATGCGATCGCTGCGGCCGATCTTAGCCAGACGAGCGGGTTCGGCCCATTCGGACCGCAAGGAATCGGT
CAATACACTACATGGCGTGATTTCATATGCGCGATTGCTGATCCCCATGTGTATCACTGGCAAACTGTGA
TGGACGACACCGTCAGTGCGTCCGTCGCGCAGGCTCTCGATGAGCTGATGCTTTGGGCCGAGGACTGCCC
CGAAGTCCGGCACCTCGTGCACGCGGATTTCGGCTCCAACAATGTCCTGACGGACAATGGCCGCATAACA
GCGGTCATTGACTGGAGCGAGGCGATGTTCGGGGATTCCCAATACGAGGTCGCCAACATCTTCTTCTGGA
GGCCGTGGTTGGCTTGTATGGAGCAGCAGACGCGCTACTTCGAGCGGAGGCATCCGGAGCTTGCAGGATC
GCCGCGGCTCCGGGCGTATATGCTCCGCATTGGTCTTGACCAACTCTATCAGAGCTTGGTTGACGGCAAT
TTCGATGATGCAGCTTGGGCGCAGGGTCGATGCGACGCAATCGTCCGATCCGGAGCCGGGACTGTCGGGC
GTACACAAATCGCCCGCAGAAGCGCGGCCGTCTGGACCGATGGCTGTGTAGAAGTACTCGCCGATAGTGG
AAACCGACGCCCCAGCACTCGTCCGGATCGGGAGATGGGGGAGGCTAACTGAAACACGGAAGGAGACAAT
ACCGGAAGGAACCCGCGCTATGACGGCAATAAAAAGACAGAATAAAACGCACGGGTGTTGGGTCGTTTGT
TCATAAACGCGGGGTTCGGTCCCAGGGCTGGCACTCTGTCGATACCCCACCGAGACCCCATTGGGGCCAA
TACGCCCGCGTTTCTTCCTTTTCCCCACCCCACCCCCCAAGTTCGGGTGAAGGCCCAGGGCTCGCAGCCA
ACGTCGGGGCGGCAGGCCCTGCCATAGCCACTGGCCCCGTGGGTTAGGGACGGGGTCCCCCATGGGGAAT
GGTTTATGGTTCGTGGGGGTTATTATTTTGGGCGTTGCGTGGGGTCAGGTCCACGACTGGACTGAGCAGA
CAGACCCATGGTTTTTGGATGGCCTGGGCATGGACCGCATGTACTGGCGCGACACGAACACCGGGCGTCT
GTGGCTGCCAAACACCCCCGACCCCCAAAAACCACCGCGCGGATTTCTGGCGTGCCAAGCTAGTCGACCA
ATTCTCATGTTTGACAGCTTATCATCGCAGATCCGGGCAACGTTGTTGCCATTGCTGCAGGCGCAGAACT
GGTAGGTATGGAAGATCTATACATTGAATCAATATTGGCAATTAGCCATATTAGTCATTGGTTATATAGC
ATAAATCAATATTGGCTATTGGCCATTGCATACGTTGTATCTATATCATAATATGTACATTTATATTGGC
TCATGTCCAATATGACCGCCATGTTGACATTGATTATTGACTAGTTATTAATAGTAATCAATTACGGGGT
CATTAGTTCATAGCCCATATATGGAGTTCCGCGTTACATAACTTACGGTAAATGGCCCGCCTGGCTGACC
GCCCAACGACCCCCGCCCATTGACGTCAATAATGACGTATGTTCCCATAGTAACGCCAATAGGGACTTTC
CATTGACGTCAATGGGTGGAGTATTTACGGTAAACTGCCCACTTGGCAGTACATCAAGTGTATCATATGC
CAAGTCCGCCCCCTATTGACGTCAATGACGGTAAATGGCCCGCCTGGCATTATGCCCAGTACATGACCTT
ACGGGACTTTCCTACTTGGCAGTACATCTACGTATTAGTCATCGCTATTACCATGGTGATGCGGTTTTGG
CAGTACACCAATGGGCGTGGATAGCGGTTTGACTCACGGGGATTTCCAAGTCTCCACCCCATTGACGTCA
ATGGGAGTTTGTTTTGGCACCAAAATCAACGGGACTTTCCAAAATGTCGTAATAACCCCGCCCCGTTGAC
GCAAATGGGCGGTAGGCGTGTACGGTGGGAGGTCTATATAAGCAGAGCTCGTTTAGTGAACCGTCAGATC
TCTAGAAGCTGGGTACCAGCTGCTAGCGCCACCATGCCAATGGGTAGTCTTCAGCCTCTCGCCACCTTGT
ATCTGCTCGGTATGCTGGTTGCCAGCGTTCTGGCTAACTTGTGGGTGACCGTATACTACGGGGTCCCGGT
ATGGAAGGAGGCAAACACTACACTCTTCTGTGCTTCCGACGCAAAGGGGTATGATACGGAGAAGCATAAT
GTCTGGGCGACACATGCATGTGTGCCTACAGACCCAAACCCGCAGGAAGTCCTCCTTGGTAATAACGTGA
CCGAGAACTTTAATATGTGGAAAAATAACATGGTAGAGCAGATGCATGAAGACATTATAAGCTTGTGGGA
TCAATCTCTTAAGCCGTGTGTGAAGCTGACACCGCTTTGCGTAACACTCAATTGTACGGATTTGACGAAA
AATAGCACTACCAATAACTCCACCGCTACTAACAATACCACGAACAATAGTACCGAAAAAATGGAGATGG
ACAAAGGCGAGATGAAGAATTGCTCCTTTAATATCACAACAAATATTCGAGATAAGATGCAGAAAGAATA
CGCTTTGCTGTACAAGCTTGACATCGTGCCGATCGACAATGGCAAGAATAACAGCAACACCAATTATCGC
CTGATTTCATGTAATACCTCAGAGATTACGCAATCATGTCCCAAAGTGTCATTTCAGCCCATTCCTATTC
ATTATTGTGCACCCGCCGGTTTTGCAATACTTAAGTGTAATAATAAGACCTTTAATGGAAGCGGGCCTTG
TACTAATGTGTCTTCCGTGCAATGCACTCACGGTATCCGACCTGTTGTTTCAACCCAGCTTTTGCTGAAC
GGAAGTCTCGCTGAAGAAGAAATCGTGATTAGGTCCGCTAACTTCTCTGACAACACGAAGACTATAATTG
TCCAACTTAAGGAAGCGGTCGAAATAAACTGTACGCGCCCGAATAATAACACGCGAAAATCAATTAACAT
CGGGCCTGGGCGAGCTTTTTATGCTACTGGCAACATAATAGGGGACATCCGCCAAGCTCATTGTAACATA
TCACGGACAAAGTGGAATAATACGTTGACAGAAATTGCTAAGAAGCTGAACAAGCAGTACGAGAATAGAA
CAATAGCATTTAATCAATCCTCCGGAGGCGATCTTGAGATCGTCATGCATTCATTCAACTGCGGTGGAGA
ATTTTTCTATTGCAACACTTCCCAGCTGTTCAGAGATACGTGGAACAACACTTGGAACGGCATATGGAAC
AACGATACGGAGGTCAACGAGACTATCACACTTCCGTGTAGAATCAAACAAATAATCAATATGTGGCAAG
AAGTCGGGAAGGCGATGTATGCCCCGCCAATCCGCGGCCAAATCAATTGCTCATCAAATATTACGGGACT
CCTGCTCACCCGCGACGGGGGAGAAAGCAACAAGACCATAGAGGTCTTCCGGCCCGGTGGCGGAGACATG
AGGGACAACTGGAGGTCCGAGCTGTATAAGTACAAAGTTGTTAAGATAGAGCCCCTCGGGGTTGCTCCCA
CCAAAGCTAAAAGAAGAGTGGTGCAACGAGAGAAAAGAGCCGTCGGCTTGGGTGCCCTCTTCGTCGGATT
TTTGGGAGCTGCAGGTAGCACAATGGGTGCTGCCTCTATAACGCTGACCGTACAAGCTCGACAGCTTCTT
AGTGGTATCGTTCAACAACAAAACAATCTCTTGCGAGCAATAGAAGCCCAACAGCATTTGCTTCAACTGA
CAGTATGGGGCGTTAAGCAGTTGCAAGCGCGGGTCTTGGCGGTCGAACGATACCTGAAAGACCAGCAACT
CCTGGGCTTGTGGGGATGCAGCGGCAAACTTATATGTACCACAGCTGTACCTTGGAACACCAGCTGGAGT
AACAAGAGTTACGATTATATCTGGGACAACATGACGTGGATGCAATGGGAGCGCGAGATTGATAACTATA
CAGGAGTTATCTACAAGCTGATTGAGGAATCCCAGAACCAACAGGAGAAAAATGAACAAGAACTTTTGGC
CCTGGATAAATGGGCAAATCTGTGGAACTGGTTTGACATCACAAGATGGCTTTGGTACATTAAGATTTTT
ATTATGATCGTAGGGGGTTTGGTAGGGCTTCGGATCGTTTTTGCTGTGCTCTCCATCGTGAACCGAGTCA
GGCAGGGGTACTCACCTTTGAGCCTGCAAACGCACTTTCCTGCGCCAAGAGGACCGGATCGACCAGAGGG
AACGGAGGAGGAAGGTGGTGACCGGGATCGGGATCGCAGCACTCCCCTCGTGGATGGGTTCCTTTGATAA
CTCGAGGCCGGCAAGGCCGGATCCAGACATGATAAGATACATTGATGAGTTTGGACAAACCACAACTAGA
ATGCAGTGAAAAAAATGCTTTATTTGTGAAATTTGTGATGCTATTGCTTTATTTGTAACCATTATAAGCT
GCAATAAACAAGTTAACAACAACAATTGCATTCATTTTATGTTTCAGGTTCAGGGGGAGGTGTGGGAGGT
TTTTTAAAGCAAGTAAAACCTCTACAAATGTGGTATGGCTGATTATGATCCGGCTGCCTCGCGCGTTTCG
GTGATGACGGTGAAAACCTCTGACACATGCAGCTCCCGGAGACGGTCACAGCTTGTCTGTAAGCGGATGC
CGGGAGCAGACAAGCCCGTCAGGGCGCGTCAGCGGGTGTTGGCGGGTGTCGGGGCGCAGCCATGAGGTCG
ACTCTAGAGGATCGATCCCCGCCCCGGACGAACTAAACCTGACTACGACATCTCTGCCCCTTCTTCGCGG
GGCAGTGCATGTAATCCCTTCAGTTGGTTGGTACAACTTGCCAACTGGGCCCTGTTCCACATGTGACACG
GGGGGGGACCAAACACAAAGGGGTTCTCTGACTGTAGTTGACATCCTTATAAATGGATGTGCACATTTGC
CAACACTGAGTGGCTTTCATCCTGGAGCAGACTTTGCAGTCTGTGGACTGCAACACAACATTGCCTTTAT
GTGTAACTCTTGGCTGAAGCTCTTACACCAATGCTGGGGGACATGTACCTCCCAGGGGCCCAGGAAGACT
ACGGGAGGCTACACCAACGTCAATCAGAGGGGCCTGTGTAGCTACCGATAAGCGGACCCTCAAGAGGGCA
TTAGCAATAGTGTTTATAAGGCCCCCTTGTTAACCCTAAACGGGTAGCATATGCTTCCCGGGTAGTAGTA
TATACTATCCAGACTAACCCTAATTCAATAGCATATGTTACCCAACGGGAAGCATATGCTATCGAATTAG
GGTTAGTAAAAGGGTCCTAAGGAACAGCGATATCTCCCACCCCATGAGCTGTCACGGTTTTATTTACATG
GGGTCAGGATTCCACGAGGGTAGTGAACCATTTTAGTCACAAGGGCAGTGGCTGAAGATCAAGGAGCGGG
CAGTGAACTCTCCTGAATCTTCGCCTGCTTCTTCATTCTCCTTCGTTTAGCTAATAGAATAACTGCTGAG
TTGTGAACAGTAAGGTGTATGTGAGGTGCTCGAAAACAAGGTTTCAGGTGACGCCCCCAGAATAAAATTT
GGACGGGGGGTTCAGTGGTGGCATTGTGCTATGACACCAATATAACCCTCACAAACCCCTTGGGCAATAA
ATACTAGTGTAGGAATGAAACATTCTGAATATCTTTAACAATAGAAATCCATGGGGTGGGGACAAGCCGT
AAAGACTGGATGTCCATCTCACACGAATTTATGGCTATGGGCAACACATAATCCTAGTGCAATATGATAC
TGGGGTTATTAAGATGTGTCCCAGGCAGGGACCAAGACAGGTGAACCATGTTGTTACACTCTATTTGTAA
CAAGGGGAAAGAGAGTGGACGCCGACAGCAGCGGACTCCACTGGTTGTCTCTAACACCCCCGAAAATTAA
ACGGGGCTCCACGCCAATGGGGCCCATAAACAAAGACAAGTGGCCACTCTTTTTTTTGAAATTGTGGAGT
GGGGGCACGCGTCAGCCCCCACACGCCGCCCTGCGGTTTTGGACTGTAAAATAAGGGTGTAATAACTTGG
CTGATTGTAACCCCGCTAACCACTGCGGTCAAACCACTTGCCCACAAAACCACTAATGGCACCCCGGGGA
ATACCTGCATAAGTAGGTGGGCGGGCCAAGATAGGGGCGCGATTGCTGCGATCTGGAGGACAAATTACAC
ACACTTGCGCCTGAGCGCCAAGCACAGGGTTGTTGGTCCTCATATTCACGAGGTCGCTGAGAGCACGGTG
GGCTAATGTTGCCATGGGTAGCATATACTACCCAAATATCTGGATAGCATATGCTATCCTAATCTATATC
TGGGTAGCATAGGCTATCCTAATCTATATCTGGGTAGCATATGCTATCCTAATCTATATCTGGGTAGTAT
ATGCTATCCTAATTTATATCTGGGTAGCATAGGCTATCCTAATCTATATCTGGGTAGCATATGCTATCCT
AATCTATATCTGGGTAGTATATGCTATCCTAATCTGTATCCGGGTAGCATATGCTATCCTAATAGAGATT
AGGGTAGTATATGCTATCCTAATTTATATCTGGGTAGCATATACTACCCAAATATCTGGATAGCATATGC
TATCCTAATCTATATCTGGGTAGCATATGCTATCCTAATCTATATCTGGGTAGCATAGGCTATCCTAATC
TATATCTGGGTAGCATATGCTATCCTAATCTATATCTGGGTAGTATATGCTATCCTAATTTATATCTGGG
TAGCATAGGCTATCCTAATCTATATCTGGGTAGCATATGCTATCCTAATCTATATCTGGGTAGTATATGC
TATCCTAATCTGTATCCGGGTAGCATATGCTATCCTCATGCATATACAGTCAGCATATGATACCCAGTAG
TAGAGTGGGAGTGCTATCCTTTGCATATGCCGCCACCTCCCAAGGGGGCGTGAATTTTCGCTGCTTGTCC
TTTTCCTGCTGGTTGCTCCCATTCTTAGGTGAATTTAAGGAGGCCAGGCTAAAGCCGTCGCATGTCTGAT
TGCTCACCAGGTAAATGTCGCTAATGTTTTCCAACGCGAGAAGGTGTTGAGCGCGGAGCTGAGTGACGTG
ACAACATGGGTATGCCCAATTGCCCCATGTTGGGAGGACGAAAATGGTGACAAGACAGATGGCCAGAAAT
ACACCAACAGCACGCATGATGTCTACTGGGGATTTATTCTTTAGTGCGGGGGAATACACGGCTTTTAATA
CGATTGAGGGCGTCTCCTAACAAGTTACATCACTCCTGCCCTTCCTCACCCTCATCTCCATCACCTCCTT
CATCTCCGTCATCTCCGTCATCACCCTCCGCGGCAGCCCCTTCCACCATAGGTGGAAACCAGGGAGGCAA
ATCTACTCCATCGTCAAAGCTGCACACAGTCACCCTGATATTGCAGGTAGGAGCGGGCTTTGTCATAACA
AGGTCCTTAATCGCATCCTTCAAAACCTCAGCAAATATATGAGTTTGTAAAAAGACCATGAAATAACAGA
CAATGGACTCCCTTAGCGGGCCAGGTTGTGGGCCGGGTCCAGGGGCCATTCCAAAGGGGAGACGACTCAA
TGGTGTAAGACGACATTGTGGAATAGCAAGGGCAGTTCCTCGCCTTAGGTTGTAAAGGGAGGTCTTACTA
CCTCCATATACGAACACACCGGCGACCCAAGTTCCTTCGTCGGTAGTCCTTTCTACGTGACTCCTAGCCA
GGAGAGCTCTTAAACCTTCTGCAATGTTCTCAAATTTCGGGTTGGAACCTCCTTGACCACGATGCTTTCC
AAACCACCCTCCTTTTTTGCGCCTGCCTCCATCACCCTGACCCCGGGGTCCAGTGCTTGGGCCTTCTCCT
GGGTCATCTGCGGGGCCCTGCTCTATCGCTCCCGGGGGCACGTCAGGCTCACCATCTGGGCCACCTTCTT
GGTGGTATTCAAAATAATCGGCTTCCCCTACAGGGTGGAAAAATGGCCTTCTACCTGGAGGGGGCCTGCG
CGGTGGAGACCCGGATGATGATGACTGACTACTGGGACTCCTGGGCCTCTTTTCTCCACGTCCACGACCT
CTCCCCCTGGCTCTTTCACGACTTCCCCCCCTGGCTCTTTCACGTCCTCTACCCCGGCGGCCTCCACTAC
CTCCTCGACCCCGGCCTCCACTACCTCCTCGACCCCG
